>Addgene plasmid #82944 | pDONR223_MAX_WT_V5 | addgene full sequence | sequence record 162520 | Addgene NGS result
GATCAAGAGCTACCAACTCTTTTTCCGAAGGTAACTGGCTTCAGCAGAGCGCAGATACCAAATACTGTTC
TTCTAGTGTAGCCGTAGTTAGGCCACCACTTCAAGAACTCTGTAGCACCGCCTACATACCTCGCTCTGCT
AATCCTGTTACCAGTGGCTGCTGCCAGTGGCGATAAGTCGTGTCTTACCGGGTTGGACTCAAGACGATAG
TTACCGGATAAGGCGCAGCGGTCGGGCTGAACGGGGGGTTCGTGCACACAGCCCAGCTTGGAGCGAACGA
CCTACACCGAACTGAGATACCTACAGCGTGAGCTATGAGAAAGCGCCACGCTTCCCGAAGGGAGAAAGGC
GGACAGGTATCCGGTAAGCGGCAGGGTCGGAACAGGAGAGCGCACGAGGGAGCTTCCAGGGGGAAACGCC
TGGTATCTTTATAGTCCTGTCGGGTTTCGCCACCTCTGACTTGAGCGTCGATTTTTGTGATGCTCGTCAG
GGGGGCGGAGCCTATGGAAAAACGCCAGCAACGCGGCCTTTTTACGGTTCCTGGCCTTTTGCTGGCCTTT
TGCTCACATGTTCTTTCCTGCGTTATCCCCTGATTCTGTGGATAACCGTATTACCGCCTTTGAGTGAGCT
GATACCGCTCGCCGCAGCCGAACGACCGAGCGCAGCGAGTCAGTGAGCGAGGAAGCGGAAGAGCGCCCAA
TACGCAAACCGCCTCTCCCCGCGCGTTGGCCGATTCATTAATGCAGCTGGCACGACAGGTTTCCCGACTG
GAAAGCGGGCAGTGAGCGCAACGCAATTAATACGCGTACCGCTAGCCAGGAAGAGTTTGTAGAAACGCAA
AAAGGCCATCCGTCAGGATGGCCTTCTGCTTAGTTTGATGCCTGGCAGTTTATGGCGGGCGTCCTGCCCG
CCACCCTCCGGGCCGTTGCTTCACAACGTTCAAATCCGCTCCCGGCGGATTTGTCCTACTCAGGAGAGCG
TTCACCGACAAACAACAGATAAAACGAAAGGCCCAGTCTTCCGACTGAGCCTTTCGTTTTATTTGATGCC
TGGCAGTTCCCTACTCTCGCGTTAACGCTAGCATGGATGTTTTCCCAGTCACGACGTTGTAAAACGACGG
CCAGTCTTAAGCTCGGGCCCCAAATAATGATTTTATTTTGACTGATAGTGACCTGTTCGTTGCAACAAAT
TGATGAGCAATGCTTTTTTATAATGCCAACTTTGTACAAAAAAGTTGGCATGAGCGATAACGATGACATC
GAGGTGGAGAGCGACGAAGAGCAACCGAGGTTTCAATCTGCGGCTGACAAACGGGCTCATCATAATGCAC
TGGAACGAAAACGTAGGGACCACATCAAAGACAGCTTTCACAGTTTGCGGGACTCAGTCCCATCACTCCA
AGGAGAGAAGGCATCCCGGGCCCAAATCCTAGACAAAGCCACAGAATATATCCAGTATATGCGAAGGAAA
AACCACACACACCAGCAAGATATTGACGACCTCAAGCGGCAGAATGCTCTTCTGGAGCAGCAAGTCCGTG
CACTGGAGAAGGCGAGGTCAAGTGCCCAACTGCAGACCAACTACCCCTCCTCAGACAACAGCCTCTACAC
CAACGCCAAGGGCAGCACCATCTCTGCCTTCGATGGGGGCTCGGACTCCAGCTCGGAGTCTGAGCCTGAA
GAGCCCCAAAGCAGGAAGAAGCTCCGGATGGAGGCCAGCTACCCAACTTTCTTGTACAAAGTTGGCATTA
TAAGAAAGCATTGCTTATCAATTTGTTGCAACGAACAGGTCACTATCAGTCAAAATAAAATCATTATTTG
CCATCCAGCTGATATCCCCTATAGTGAGTCGTATTACATGGTCATAGCTGTTTCCTGGCAGCTCTGGCCC
GTGTCTCAAAATCTCTGATGTTACATTGCACAAGATAAAAATATATCATCATGCCTCCTCTAGACCAGCC
AGGACAGAAATGCCTCGACTTCGCTGCTACCCAAGGTTGCCGGGTGACGCACACCGTGGAAACGGATGAA
GGCACGAACCCAGTGGACATAAGCCTGTTCGGTTCGTAAGCTGTAATGCAAGTAGCGTATGCGCTCACGC
AACTGGTCCAGAACCTTGACCGAACGCAGCGGTGGTAACGGCGCAGTGGCGGTTTTCATGGCTTGTTATG
ACTGTTTTTTTGGGGTACAGTCTATGCCTCGGGCATCCAAGCAGCAAGCGCGTTACGCCGTGGGTCGATG
TTTGATGTTATGGAGCAGCAACGATGTTACGCAGCAGGGCAGTCGCCCTAAAACAAAGTTAAACATTATG
AGGGAAGCGGTGATCGCCGAAGTATCGACTCAACTATCAGAGGTAGTTGGCGTCATCGAGCGCCATCTCG
AACCGACGTTGCTGGCCGTACATTTGTACGGCTCCGCAGTGGATGGCGGCCTGAAGCCACACAGTGATAT
TGATTTGCTGGTTACGGTGACCGTAAGGCTTGATGAAACAACGCGGCGAGCTTTGATCAACGACCTTTTG
GAAACTTCGGCTTCCCCTGGAGAGAGCGAGATTCTCCGCGCTGTAGAAGTCACCATTGTTGTGCACGACG
ACATCATTCCGTGGCGTTATCCAGCTAAGCGCGAACTGCAATTTGGAGAATGGCAGCGCAATGACATTCT
TGCAGGTATCTTCGAGCCAGCCACGATCGACATTGATCTGGCTATCTTGCTGACAAAAGCAAGAGAACAT
AGCGTTGCCTTGGTAGGTCCAGCGGCGGAGGAACTCTTTGATCCGGTTCCTGAACAGGATCTATTTGAGG
CGCTAAATGAAACCTTAACGCTATGGAACTCGCCGCCCGACTGGGCTGGCGATGAGCGAAATGTAGTGCT
TACGTTGTCCCGCATTTGGTACAGCGCAGTAACCGGCAAAATCGCGCCGAAGGATGTCGCTGCCGACTGG
GCAATGGAGCGCCTGCCGGCCCAGTATCAGCCCGTCATACTTGAAGCTAGACAGGCTTATCTTGGACAAG
AAGAAGATCGCTTGGCCTCGCGCGCAGATCAGTTGGAAGAATTTGTCCACTACGTGAAAGGCGAGATCAC
CAAGGTAGTCGGCAAATAACCCTCGAGCCACCCATGACCAAAATCCCTTAACGTGAGTTACGCGTCGTTC
CACTGAGCGTCAGACCCCGTAGAAAAGATCAAAGGATCTTCTTGAGATCCTTTTTTTCTGCGCGTAATCT
GCTGCTTGCAAACAAAAAAACCACCGCTACCAGCGGTGGTTTGTTTGCCG
Features (pLannotate 1.2.2; 12 found; start..end, strand, type, name):
    693..785     +  CDS            lacI (fragment): lac repressor; lacI; The lac repressor binds to the lac operator to inhibit transcription in E. coli. This inhibition can be relieved by adding lactose or isopropyl-β-D-thiogalactopyranoside (IPTG).
    840..867     -  terminator     rrnB T2 terminator: transcription terminator T2 from the E. coli rrnB gene
    999..1042    +  terminator     rrnB T1 terminator: Escherichia coli rrnB; transcription terminator T1 from the E. coli rrnB gene
   1089..1125    -  CDS            lacZα (fragment): LacZα fragment of β-galactosidase; lacZ fragment
   1142..1237    +  protein_bind   attL3: mutant version of attL; recombination site for the Gateway® LR reaction LR Clonase™
   1240..1719    +  CDS            MAX: MAX_HUMAN - Also known as BHLHD4. Experimental evidence at protein level: Swiss-Prot protein existence level 1. Transcription regulator. Forms a sequence-specific DNA- binding protein complex with MYC or MAD which recognizes the core sequence 5'-CAC[GA]TG-3'. The MYC:MAX complex is a transcriptional activator, whereas the MAD:MAX complex is a repressor. May repress transcription via the recruitment of a chromatin remodeling complex containing H3 'Lys-9' histone methyltransferase activity. Represses MYC transcriptional activity from E-box elements. From Homo sapiens (Human).
   1721..1820    -  protein_bind   attL2: mutant version of attL; recombination site for the Gateway® LR reaction LR Clonase™
   1838..1856    -  promoter       T7 promoter: promoter for bacteriophage T7 RNA polymerase
   2046..2069    +  promoter       Pc promoter (fragment): intI1 (promoter lies within the coding sequence); class 1 integron promoter
   2245..2301    +  CDS            GmR (fragment): gentamycin acetyltransferase; aacC1; confers resistance to gentamycin
   2308..3099    +  CDS            SmR: aminoglycoside adenylyltransferase (Murphy, 1985); aadA; confers resistance to spectinomycin and streptomycin
   3192..510     +  rep_origin     ori (across the origin): high-copy-number ColE1/pMB1/pBR322/pUC origin of replication
