[The description below was written by a language model from this plasmid's Addgene catalogue record and pLannotate feature annotations shown in this document.]
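Description:
pDONR223_MAX_WT_V5 is a Gateway entry clone built on the Invitrogen pDONR223 backbone and carrying the wild-type human MAX open reading frame (NM_002382). It is a small bacterial plasmid of about 3.3 kb that replicates from a high-copy ColE1/pUC-type origin. Selection is with spectinomycin, through the aadA aminoglycoside adenylyltransferase gene (SmR). A class 1 integron Pc promoter fragment and a short remnant of a gentamicin resistance gene lie upstream of this marker. The rrnB T1 and T2 terminators sit upstream of the cloning site, where they insulate the insert from read-through transcription. The short lacI and lacZα fragments that were annotated appear to be backbone remnants rather than functional genes.

The MAX coding sequence is flanked by two attL recombination sites, annotated by the software as attL3 and attL2. These sites allow an LR Clonase reaction to move the ORF into any compatible destination vector. MAX encodes a bHLH transcription regulator that dimerises with MYC or MAD to bind E-box sequences. The entry clone has no promoter driving the insert, so expression depends entirely on the destination vector; a T7 promoter lies outside the attL2 site, facing the insert in antisense orientation. The ORF is in the "open" configuration with no stop codon after the insert, which permits read-through into a C-terminal tag supplied by the destination vector. The "V5" in the name presumably refers to this intended fusion, since no V5 tag is annotated in the entry clone itself.

The plasmid belongs to the Target Accelerator Plasmid Collection. According to the record, it serves as an overexpression control for gene expression analysis.
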