Addgene plasmid #82944: pDONR223_MAX_WT_V5
Purpose: Gateway Donor vector containing MAX, used as an over expression control for gene expression analysis. Part of the Target Accelerator Plasmid Collection.
Depositing lab: Jesse Boehm & Matthew Meyerson & David Root. Depositing organization: Broad Institute. Publication: High-throughput Phenotyping of Lung Cancer Somatic Mutations. Berger AH, Brooks AN, Wu X, Shrestha Y, Chouinard C, Piccioni F, Bagul M, Kamburov A, Imielinski M, Hogstrom L, Zhu C, Yang X, Pantel S, Sakai R, Watson J, Kaplan N, Campbell JD, Singh S, Root DE, Narayan R, Natoli T, Lahr DL, Tirosh I, Tamayo P, Getz G, Wong B, Doench J, Subramanian A, Golub TR, Meyerson M, Boehm JS. Cancer Cell. 2016 Aug 8;30(2):214-28. doi: 10.1016/j.ccell.2016.06.022. Epub 2016 Jul 28. PubMed 27478040.
Backbone
  Vector backbone: pDONR223
  Backbone manufacturer: Invitrogen
  Vector type: Gateway Entry vector
Growth in bacteria
  Bacterial resistance: Spectinomycin, 50 μg/mL
  Growth temperature: 37°C
  Growth strain: DH5alpha
  Copy number: High Copy
Gene/Insert
  Gene/Insert name: MAX (alt name: NM_002382)
  Species: H. sapiens (human)
  Entrez Gene: MAX (a.k.a. bHLHd4)
  Promoter: None
  Cloning method: Gateway Cloning
  Sequencing primers: 5′ M13pUC-fwd; 3′ M13-Rev
Terms and licenses: Academic/Nonprofit Terms; Industry Terms: Not Available to Industry
Depositor comments: Open state: NO stop codon immediately follows insert
How to cite: pDONR223_MAX_WT_V5 was a gift from Jesse Boehm & Matthew Meyerson & David Root (Addgene plasmid # 82944 ; http://n2t.net/addgene:82944 ; RRID:Addgene_82944)
