>Addgene plasmid #82944 | pDONR223_MAX_WT_V5 | depositor partial sequence | sequence record 157670 | Insert sequence
ATGAGCGATAACGATGACATCGAGGTGGAGAGCGACGAAGAGCAACCGAGGTTTCAATCTGCGGCTGACA
AACGGGCTCATCATAATGCACTGGAACGAAAACGTAGGGACCACATCAAAGACAGCTTTCACAGTTTGCG
GGACTCAGTCCCATCACTCCAAGGAGAGAAGGCATCCCGGGCCCAAATCCTAGACAAAGCCACAGAATAT
ATCCAGTATATGCGAAGGAAAAACCACACACACCAGCAAGATATTGACGACCTCAAGCGGCAGAATGCTC
TTCTGGAGCAGCAAGTCCGTGCACTGGAGAAGGCGAGGTCAAGTGCCCAACTGCAGACCAACTACCCCTC
CTCAGACAACAGCCTCTACACCAACGCCAAGGGCAGCACCATCTCTGCCTTCGATGGGGGCTCGGACTCC
AGCTCGGAGTCTGAGCCTGAAGAGCCCCAAAGCAGGAAGAAGCTCCGGATGGAGGCCAGCTAA
